>Addgene plasmid #174126 | pAT15488_HeF-ABE8e | addgene full sequence | sequence record 348468 | Addgene NGS Result
ACATTTCCCCGAAAAGTGCCACCTGACGTCCAGCAGAGATCCACTTTGGCGCCGGCTCGAGTGGCTCCGG
TGCCCGTCAGTGGGCAGAGCGCACATCGCCCACAGTCCCCGAGAAGTTGGGGGGAGGGGTCGGCAATTGA
ACCGGTGCCTAGAGAAGGTGGCGCGGGGTAAACTGGGAAAGTGATGTCGTGTACTGGCTCCGCCTTTTTC
CCGAGGGTGGGGGAGAACCGTATATAAGTGCAGTAGTCGCCGTGAACGTTCTTTTTCGCAACGGGTTTGC
CGCCAGAACACAGGTGTCGTGACGCGGGATCCGCCACCATGAAACGGACAGCCGACGGAAGCGAGTTCGA
GTCACCAAAGAAGAAGCGGAAAGTCTCTGAGGTGGAGTTTTCCCACGAGTACTGGATGAGACATGCCCTG
ACCCTGGCCAAGAGGGCACGGGATGAGAGGGAGGTGCCTGTGGGAGCCGTGCTGGTGCTGAACAATAGAG
TGATCGGCGAGGGCTGGAACAGAGCCATCGGCCTGCACGACCCAACAGCCCATGCCGAAATTATGGCCCT
GAGACAGGGCGGCCTGGTCATGCAGAACTACAGACTGATTGACGCCACCCTGTACGTGACATTCGAGCCT
TGCGTGATGTGCGCCGGCGCCATGATCCACTCTAGGATCGGCCGCGTGGTGTTTGGCGTGAGGAACTCAA
AAAGAGGCGCCGCAGGCTCCCTGATGAACGTGCTGAACTACCCCGGCATGAATCACCGCGTCGAAATTAC
CGAGGGAATCCTGGCAGATGAATGTGCCGCCCTGCTGTGCGATTTCTATCGGATGCCTAGACAGGTGTTC
AATGCTCAGAAGAAGGCCCAGAGCTCCATCAACTCCGGAGGATCTAGCGGAGGCTCCTCTGGCTCTGAGA
CACCTGGCACAAGCGAGAGCGCAACACCTGAATCCTCAGGTGGTAGCTCTGGGGGGTCTGACAAGAAGTA
CAGCATCGGCCTGGCCATCGGCACCAACTCTGTGGGCTGGGCCGTGATCACCGACGAGTACAAGGTGCCC
AGCAAGAAATTCAAGGTGCTGGGCAACACCGACCGGCACAGCATCAAGAAGAACCTGATCGGAGCCCTGC
TGTTCGACAGCGGCGAAACAGCCGAGGCCACCCGGCTGAAGAGAACCGCCAGAAGAAGATACACCAGACG
GAAGAACCGGATCTGCTATCTGCAAGAGATCTTCAGCAACGAGATGGCCAAGGTGGACGACAGCTTCTTC
CACAGACTGGAAGAGTCCTTCCTGGTGGAAGAGGATAAGAAGCACGAGCGGCACCCCATCTTCGGCAACA
TCGTGGACGAGGTGGCCTACCACGAGAAGTACCCCACCATCTACCACCTGAGAAAGAAACTGGTGGACAG
CACCGACAAGGCCGACCTGCGGCTGATCTATCTGGCCCTGGCCCACATGATCAAGTTCCGGGGCCACTTC
CTGATCGAGGGCGACCTGAACCCCGACAACAGCGACGTGGACAAGCTGTTCATCCAGCTGGTGCAGACCT
ACAACCAGCTGTTCGAGGAAAACCCCATCAACGCCAGCGGCGTGGACGCCAAGGCCATCCTGTCTGCCAG
ACTGAGCAAGAGCAGACGGCTGGAAAATCTGATCGCCCAGCTGCCCGGCGAGAAGAAGAATGGCCTGTTC
GGAAACCTGATTGCCCTGAGCCTGGGCCTGACCCCCAACTTCAAGAGCAACTTCGACCTGGCCGAGGATG
CCAAACTGCAGCTGAGCAAGGACACCTACGACGACGACCTGGACAACCTGCTGGCCCAGATCGGCGACCA
GTACGCCGACCTGTTTCTGGCCGCCAAGAACCTGTCCGACGCCATCCTGCTGAGCGACATCCTGAGAGTG
AACACCGAGATCACCAAGGCCCCCCTGAGCGCCTCTATGATCAAGAGATACGACGAGCACCACCAGGACC
TGACCCTGCTGAAAGCTCTCGTGCGGCAGCAGCTGCCTGAGAAGTACAAAGAGATTTTCTTCGACCAGAG
CAAGAACGGCTACGCCGGCTACATTGACGGCGGAGCCAGCCAGGAAGAGTTCTACAAGTTCATCAAGCCC
ATCCTGGAAAAGATGGACGGCACCGAGGAACTGCTCGTGAAGCTGAACAGAGAGGACCTGCTGCGGAAGC
AGCGGACCTTCGACAACGGCAGCATCCCCCACCAGATCCACCTGGGAGAGCTGCACGCCATTCTGCGGCG
GCAGGAAGATTTTTACCCATTCCTGAAGGACAACCGGGAAAAGATCGAGAAGATCCTGACCTTCCGCATC
CCCTACTACGTGGGCCCTCTGGCCAGGGGAAACAGCAGATTCGCCTGGATGACCAGAAAGAGCGAGGAAA
CCATCACCCCCTGGAACTTCGAGGAAGTGGTGGACAAGGGCGCTTCCGCCCAGAGCTTCATCGAGCGGAT
GACCGCCTTCGATAAGAACCTGCCCAACGAGAAGGTGCTGCCCAAGCACAGCCTGCTGTACGAGTACTTC
ACCGTGTATAACGAGCTGACCAAAGTGAAATACGTGACCGAGGGAATGAGAAAGCCCGCCTTCCTGAGCG
GCGAGCAGAAAAAGGCCATCGTGGACCTGCTGTTCAAGACCAACCGGAAAGTGACCGTGAAGCAGCTGAA
AGAGGACTACTTCAAGAAAATCGAGTGCTTCGACTCCGTGGAAATCTCCGGCGTGGAAGATCGGTTCAAC
GCCTCCCTGGGCACATACCACGATCTGCTGAAAATTATCAAGGACAAGGACTTCCTGGACAATGAGGAAA
ACGAGGACATTCTGGAAGATATCGTGCTGACCCTGACACTGTTTGAGGACAGAGAGATGATCGAGGAACG
GCTGAAAACCTATGCCCACCTGTTCGACGACAAAGTGATGAAGCAGCTGAAGCGGCGGAGATACACCGGC
TGGGGCGCGCTGAGCCGGAAGCTGATCAACGGCATCCGCGACAAGCAGTCCGGCAAGACAATCCTGGATT
TCCTGAAGTCCGACGGCTTCGCCAACAGAAACTTCATGGCGCTGATCCACGACGACAGCCTGACCTTTAA
AGAGGACATCCAGAAAGCCCAGGTGTCCGGCCAGGGCGATAGCCTGCACGAGCACATTGCCAATCTCGCC
GGCAGCCCCGCCATTAAGAAGGGCATCCTCCAGACAGTGAAGGTGGTGGACGAGCTGGTGAAAGTGATGG
GCCGGCACAAGCCCGAGAACATCGTGATCGAAATGGCCAGAGAGAACCAGACCACCCAGAAGGGACAGAA
GAACAGTCGCGAGAGAATGAAGCGGATCGAAGAGGGCATCAAAGAGCTGGGCAGCCAGATCCTGAAAGAA
CACCCCGTGGAAAACACCCAGCTCCAGAACGAGAAGCTGTACCTGTACTACCTCCAGAATGGGCGGGATA
TGTACGTGGACCAGGAACTGGACATCAACCGGCTGTCCGACTACGATGTGGACCATATCGTGCCTCAGAG
CTTTCTGGCGGACGACTCCATCGACAACAAGGTGCTGACCAGAAGCGACAAGAACCGGGGCAAGAGCGAC
AACGTGCCCTCCGAAGAGGTCGTGAAGAAGATGAAGAACTACTGGCGGCAGCTGCTGAACGCCAAGCTGA
TTACCCAGAGAAAGTTCGACAATCTGACCAAGGCCGAGAGAGGCGGCCTGAGCGAACTGGATAAGGCCGG
CTTCATCAAGAGACAGCTGGTGGAAACCCGGGCGATCACAAAGCACGTGGCACAGATCCTGGACTCCCGG
ATGAACACTAAGTACGACGAGAATGACAAGCTGATCCGGGAAGTGAAAGTGATCACCCTGAAGTCCAAGC
TGGTGTCCGATTTCCGGAAGGATTTCCAGTTTTACAAAGTGCGCGAGATCAACAACTACCACCACGCCCA
CGACGCGTACCTGAACGCCGTCGTGGGAACCGCCCTGATCAAAAAGTACCCTGCGCTGGAAAGCGAGTTC
GTGTACGGCGACTACAAGGTGTACGACGTACGGAAGATGATCGCCAAGAGCGAGCAGGAAATCGGCAAGG
CTACCGCCAAGTACTTCTTCTACAGCAACATCATGAACTTTTTCAAGACCGAGATTACCCTGGCCAACGG
CGAGATCCGGAAGGCGCCTCTGATCGAGACAAACGGCGAAACCGGGGAGATCGTGTGGGATAAGGGCCGG
GATTTTGCCACCGTGCGGAAAGTGCTGAGCATGCCCCAAGTGAATATCGTGAAAAAGACCGAGGTGCAGA
CAGGCGGCTTCAGCAAAGAGTCTATCCTGCCCAAGAGGAACAGCGATAAGCTGATCGCCAGAAAGAAGGA
CTGGGACCCTAAGAAGTACGGCGGCTTCGACAGCCCCACCGTGGCCTATTCTGTGCTGGTGGTGGCCAAA
GTGGAAAAGGGCAAGTCCAAGAAACTGAAGAGTGTGAAAGAGCTGCTGGGGATCACCATCATGGAAAGAA
GCAGCTTCGAGAAGAATCCCATCGACTTTCTGGAAGCCAAGGGCTACAAAGAAGTGAAAAAGGACCTGAT
CATCAAGCTGCCTAAGTACTCCCTGTTCGAGCTGGAAAACGGCCGGAAGAGAATGCTGGCCTCTGCCGGC
GAACTGCAGAAGGGAAACGAACTGGCCCTGCCCTCCAAATATGTGAACTTCCTGTACCTGGCCAGCCACT
ATGAGAAGCTGAAGGGCTCCCCCGAGGATAATGAGCAGAAACAGCTGTTTGTGGAACAGCACAAGCACTA
CCTGGACGAGATCATCGAGCAGATCAGCGAGTTCTCCAAGAGAGTGATCCTGGCCGACGCTAATCTGGAC
AAAGTGCTGTCCGCCTACAACAAGCACCGGGATAAGCCCATCAGAGAGCAGGCCGAGAATATCATCCACC
TGTTTACCCTGACCAATCTGGGAGCCCCTGCCGCCTTCAAGTACTTTGACACCACCATCGACCGGAAGAG
GTACACCAGCACCAAAGAGGTGCTGGACGCCACCCTGATCCACCAGAGCATCACCGGCCTGTACGAGACA
CGGATCGACCTGTCTCAGCTGGGAGGCGACAAAAGGCCGGCGGCCACGAAAAAGGCCGGCCAGGCAAAAA
AGAAAAAGTAAGAATTCCTAGAGCTCGCTGATCAGCCTCGACTGTGCCTTCTAGTTGCCAGCCATCTGTT
GTTTGCCCCTCCCCCGTGCCTTCCTTGACCCTGGAAGGTGCCACTCCCACTGTCCTTTCCTAATAAAATG
AGGAAATTGCATCGCATTGTCTGAGTAGGTGTCATTCTATTCTGGGGGGTGGGGTGGGGCAGGACAGCAA
GGGGGAGGATTGGGAAGAGAATAGCAGGCATGCTGGGGAGCGGCCGCTGAGCAAAAGGCCAGCAAAAGGC
CAGGAACCGTAAAAAGGCCGCGTTGCTGGCGTTTTTCCATAGGCTCCGCCCCCCTGACGAGCATCACAAA
AATCGACGCTCAAGTCAGAGGTGGCGAAACCCGACAGGACTATAAAGATACCAGGCGTTTCCCCCTGGAA
GCTCCCTCGTGCGCTCTCCTGTTCCGACCCTGCCGCTTACCGGATACCTGTCCGCCTTTCTCCCTTCGGG
AAGCGTGGCGCTTTCTCATAGCTCACGCTGTAGGTATCTCAGTTCGGTGTAGGTCGTTCGCTCCAAGCTG
GGCTGTGTGCACGAACCCCCCGTTCAGCCCGACCGCTGCGCCTTATCCGGTAACTATCGTCTTGAGTCCA
ACCCGGTAAGACACGACTTATCGCCACTGGCAGCAGCCACTGGTAACAGGATTAGCAGAGCGAGGTATGT
AGGCGGTGCTACAGAGTTCTTGAAGTGGTGGCCTAACTACGGCTACACTAGAAGAACAGTATTTGGTATC
TGCGCTCTGCTGAAGCCAGTTACCTTCGGAAAAAGAGTTGGTAGCTCTTGATCCGGCAAACAAACCACCG
CTGGTAGCGGTGGTTTTTTTGTTTGCAAGCAGCAGATTACGCGCAGAAAAAAAGGATCTCAAGAAGATCC
TTTGATCTTTTCTACGGGGTCTGACGCTCAGTGGAACGAAAACTCACGTTAAGGGATTTTGGTCATGAGA
TTATCAAAAAGGATCTTCACCTAGATCCTTTTAAATTAAAAATGAAGTTTTAAATCAATCTAAAGTATAT
ATGAGTAAACTTGGTCTGACAGTTACCAATGCTTAATCAGTGAGGCACCTATCTCAGCGATCTGTCTATT
TCGTTCATCCATAGTTGCCTGACTCCCCGTCGTGTAGATAACTACGATACGGGAGGGCTTACCATCTGGC
CCCAGTGCTGCAATGATACCGCGAGACCCACGCTCACCGGCTCCAGATTTATCAGCAATAAACCAGCCAG
CCGGAAGGGCCGAGCGCAGAAGTGGTCCTGCAACTTTATCCGCCTCCATCCAGTCTATTAATTGTTGCCG
GGAAGCTAGAGTAAGTAGTTCGCCAGTTAATAGTTTGCGCAACGTTGTTGCCATTGCTACAGGCATCGTG
GTGTCACGCTCGTCGTTTGGTATGGCTTCATTCAGCTCCGGTTCCCAACGATCAAGGCGAGTTACATGAT
CCCCCATGTTGTGCAAAAAAGCGGTTAGCTCCTTCGGTCCTCCGATCGTTGTCAGAAGTAAGTTGGCCGC
AGTGTTATCACTCATGGTTATGGCAGCACTGCATAATTCTCTTACTGTCATGCCATCCGTAAGATGCTTT
TCTGTGACTGGTGAGTACTCAACCAAGTCATTCTGAGAATAGTGTATGCGGCGACCGAGTTGCTCTTGCC
CGGCGTCAATACGGGATAATACCGCGCCACATAGCAGAACTTTAAAAGTGCTCATCATTGGAAAACGTTC
TTCGGGGCGAAAACTCTCAAGGATCTTACCGCTGTTGAGATCCAGTTCGATGTAACCCACTCGTGCACCC
AACTGATCTTCAGCATCTTTTACTTTCACCAGCGTTTCTGGGTGAGCAAAAACAGGAAGGCAAAATGCCG
CAAAAAAGGGAATAAGGGCGACACGGAAATGTTGAATACTCATACTCTTCCTTTTTCAATATTATTGAAG
CATTTATCAGGGTTATTGTCTCATGAGCGGATACATATTTGAATGTATTTAGAAAAATAAACAAATAGGG
GTTCCGCGC
Features (pLannotate 1.2.2; 8 found; start..end, strand, type, name):
     82..293     +  promoter       EF-1α core promoter: core promoter for human elongation factor EF-1α
    376..867     +  CDS            tadA: TADA_ECOLI - Also known as yfhC. Experimental evidence at protein level: Swiss-Prot protein existence level 1. Catalyzes the deamination of adenosine to inosine at the wobble position 34 of tRNA(Arg2). Essential for cell viability. From Escherichia coli (strain K12).
    970..5070    +  CDS            eSpCas9(1.1): Cas9 endonuclease from the Streptococcus pyogenes Type II CRISPR/Cas system, mutated to improve targeting specificity (Slaymaker et al., 2016) carries the mutations K848A, K1003A, and R1060A
   5071..5118    +  CDS            nucleoplasmin NLS: bipartite nuclear localization signal from nucleoplasmin
   5152..5263    +  polyA_signal   bGH poly(A) signal: bovine growth hormone polyadenylation signal
   5424..6012    -  rep_origin     ori: high-copy-number ColE1/pMB1/pBR322/pUC origin of replication
   6183..7043    -  CDS            AmpR: β-lactamase; bla; confers resistance to ampicillin, carbenicillin, and related antibiotics
   7044..7148    -  promoter       AmpR promoter: bla
