[The description below was written by a language model from this plasmid's Addgene catalogue record and pLannotate feature annotations shown in this document.]
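Description:
pAT15488_HeF-ABE8e is a pUC19-based mammalian expression plasmid of about 7.1 kb that encodes an adenine base editor built on an increased-fidelity Cas9 variant. It is propagated in E. coli as a high-copy plasmid through the ColE1/pUC origin and is selected with ampicillin through the β-lactamase gene and its native bla promoter. No mammalian selection marker or reporter is annotated, which fits transient transfection use.

The payload is a single synthetic fusion open reading frame driven by the EF-1α promoter, annotated as the compact core promoter element, and terminated by the bovine growth hormone polyadenylation signal. The fusion begins with an SV40 nuclear localization signal, which is listed in the catalogue entry but not picked up in the feature table. This is followed by a TadA-derived adenosine deaminase domain, then a Streptococcus pyogenes Cas9 moiety, and a C-terminal bipartite nucleoplasmin NLS. The deaminase is annotated by homology to E. coli tadA, and the construct name indicates the evolved ABE8e version.

The annotation software matches the Cas9 portion to eSpCas9(1.1), which carries K848A, K1003A and R1060A. The "HeF" name suggests a variant that combines several fidelity-enhancing substitutions, but the record does not list the exact mutations or the nickase status. No guide RNA cassette is annotated, so a guide would have to be supplied from a separate construct.

In such editors the Cas9 domain targets the deaminase to a guide-specified site, where adenosine is converted to inosine and yields A-to-G changes. According to the associated publication title, the plasmid was used to test whether increased-fidelity Cas9 variants reduce the mismatch tolerance of adenine and cytosine base editors.
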