Addgene plasmid #174126: pAT15488_HeF-ABE8e
Purpose: plasmid expressing HeF-ABE8e
Depositing lab: Ervin Welker. Depositing organization: HUN-REN Research Centre for Natural Sciences. Publication: BEAR reveals that increased fidelity variants can successfully reduce the mismatch tolerance of adenine but not cytosine base editors. Talas A, Simon DA, Kulcsar PI, Varga E, Krausz SL, Welker E. Nat Commun. 2021 Nov 3;12(1):6353. doi: 10.1038/s41467-021-26461-y. PubMed 34732717.
Backbone
  Vector backbone: pUC19
  Vector type: Mammalian Expression, CRISPR
Growth in bacteria
  Bacterial resistance: Ampicillin, 100 μg/mL
  Growth temperature: 37°C
  Growth strain: DH5alpha
  Copy number: High Copy
Gene/Insert
  Gene/Insert name: HeF-ABE8e
  Species: Synthetic
  Promoter: EF1-a
  Tag / fusion protein: SV40 NLS (N terminal on insert); Nucleoplasmin NLS (C terminal on insert)
  Cloning method: Gibson Cloning
  Sequencing primers: 5′ ATTGTCTCATGAGCGGA
Terms and licenses: Academic/Nonprofit Terms; Industry Terms: Not Available to Industry
How to cite: pAT15488_HeF-ABE8e was a gift from Ervin Welker (Addgene plasmid # 174126 ; http://n2t.net/addgene:174126 ; RRID:Addgene_174126)
